>Addgene plasmid #107893 | pWT019a | addgene full sequence | sequence record 320614 | Addgene NGS Result
AGAAAAATAGGCCAAATGCCGTTCAGATCCTTCCGTATTTAGCCAGTATGTTCTCTAGTGTGGTTCGTTG
TTTTTGCGTGAGCCATGAGAACGAACCATTGAGATCATGCTTACTTTGCATGTCACTCAAAAATTTTGCC
TCAAAACTGGTGAGCTGAATTTTTACAGTTAAAGCATCGTGTAGTGTTTTTCTTAGTCCGTTACGTAGGT
AGGAATCTGATGTAATGGTTGTTGGTATTTTGTCACCATTCATTTTTATCTGGTTGTTCTCAAGTTCGGT
TACGAGATCCATTTGTCTATCTAGTTCAACTTGGAAAATCAACGTATCAGTCGGGCGGCCTCGCTTATCA
ACCACCAATTTCATATTGCTGTAAGTGTTTAAATCTTTACTTATTGGTTTCAAAACCCATTGGTTAAGCC
TTTTAAACTCATGGTAGTTATTTTCAAGCATTAACATGAACTTAAATTCATCAAGGCTAATCTCTATATT
TGCCTTGTGAGTTTTCTTTTGTGTTAGTTCTTTTAATAACCACTCATAAATCCTCATAGAGTATTTGTTT
TCAAAAGACTTAACATGTTCCAGATTATATTTTATGAATTTTTTTAACTGGAAAAGATAAGGCAATATCT
CTTCACTAAAAACTAATTCTAATTTTTCGCTTGAGAACTTGGCATAGTTTGTCCACTGGAAAATCTCAAA
GCCTTTAACCAAAGGATTCCTGATTTCCACAGTTCTCGTCATCAGCTCTCTGGTTGCTTTAGCTAATACA
CCATAAGCATTTTCCCTACTGATGTTCATCATCTGAGCGTATTGGTTATAAGTGAACGATACCGTCCGTT
CTTTCCTTGTAGGGTTTTCAATCGTGGGGTTGAGTAGTGCCACACAGCATAAAATTAGCTTGGTTTCATG
CTCCGTTAAGTCATAGCGACTAATCGCTAGTTCATTTGCTTTGAAAACAACTAATTCAGACATACATCTC
AATTGGTCTAGGTGATTTTAATCACTATACCAATTGAGATGGGCTAGTCAATGATAATTACTAGTCCTTT
TCCTTTGAGTTGTGGGTATCTGTAAATTCTGCTAGACCTTTGCTGGAAAACTTGTAAATTCTGCTAGACC
CTCTGTAAATTCCGCTAGACCTTTGTGTGTTTTTTTTGTTTATATTCAAGTGGTTATAATTTATAGAATA
AAGAAAGAATAAAAAAAGATAAAAAGAATAGATCCCAGCCCTGTGTATAACTCACTACTTTAGTCAGTTC
CGCAGTATTACAAAAGGATGTCGCAAACGCTGTTTGCTCCTCTACAAAACAGACCTTAAAACCCTAAAGG
CTTAAGTAGCACCCTCGCAAGCTCGGGCAAATCGCTGAATATTCCTTTTGTCTCCGACCATCAGGCACCT
GAGTCGCTGTCTTTTTCGTGACATTCAGTTCGCTGCGCTCACGGCTCTGGCAGTGAATGGGGGTAAATGG
CACTACAGGCGCCTTTTATGGATTCATGCAAGGAAACTACCCATAATACAAGAAAAGCCCGTCACGGGCT
TCTCAGGGCGTTTTATGGCGGGTCTGCTATGTGGTGCTATCTGACTTTTTGCTGTTCAGCAGTTCCTGCC
CTCTGATTTTCCAGTCTGACCACTTCGGATTATCCCGTGACAGGTCATTCAGACTGGCTAATGCACCCAG
TAAGGCAGCGGTATCATCAACAGGCTTACCCGTCTTACTGTCAAGAGGACATCCGGTCAAATAAAACGAA
AGGCTCAGTCGAAAGACTGGGCCTTTCGTTTTATTCTAGAGCACAGCTCCATCGAATGGCCAGATGATCC
CTATCAGTGATAGAGATTGACACTCTATCATTGATAGAGTTATTTTACCACTCCCTATCAGTGATAGAGA
AAAGTGAAATGAATAGTTCGACAAAAATCTAGACCTGCAGGTGCAGTAAGGAAATTGGACAAGAAGTACT
CCATTGGGCTCGATATCGGCACAAACAGCGTCGGCTGGGCCGTCATTACGGACGAGTACAAGGTGCCGAG
CAAAAAATTCAAAGTTCTGGGCAATACCGATCGCCACAGCATAAAGAAGAACCTCATTGGCGCCCTCCTG
TTCGACTCCGGGGAGACGGCCGAAGCCACGCGGCTCAAAAGAACAGCACGGCGCAGATATACCCGCAGAA
AGAATCGGATCTGCTACCTGCAGGAGATCTTTAGTAATGAGATGGCTAAGGTGGATGACTCTTTCTTCCA
TAGGCTGGAGGAGTCCTTTTTGGTGGAGGAGGATAAAAAGCACGAGCGCCACCCAATCTTTGGCAATATC
GTGGACGAGGTGGCGTACCATGAAAAGTACCCAACCATATATCATCTGAGGAAGAAGCTTGTAGACAGTA
CTGATAAGGCTGACTTGCGGTTGATCTATCTCGCGCTGGCGCATATGATCAAATTTCGGGGACACTTCCT
CATCGAGGGGGACCTGAACCCAGACAACAGCGATGTCGACAAACTCTTTATCCAACTGGTTCAGACTTAC
AATCAGCTTTTCGAAGAGAACCCGATCAACGCATCCGGAGTTGACGCCAAAGCAATCCTGAGCGCTAGGC
TGTCCAAATCCCGGCGGCTCGAAAACCTCATCGCACAGCTCCCTGGGGAGAAGAAGAACGGCCTGTTTGG
TAATCTTATCGCCCTGTCACTCGGGCTGACCCCCAACTTTAAATCTAACTTCGACCTGGCCGAAGATGCC
AAGCTTCAACTGAGCAAAGACACCTACGATGATGATCTCGACAATCTGCTGGCCCAGATCGGCGACCAGT
ACGCAGACCTTTTTTTGGCGGCAAAGAACCTGTCAGACGCCATTCTGCTGAGTGATATTCTGCGAGTGAA
CACGGAGATCACCAAAGCTCCGCTGAGCGCTAGTATGATCAAGCGCTATGATGAGCACCACCAAGACTTG
ACTTTGCTGAAGGCCCTTGTCAGACAGCAACTGCCTGAGAAGTACAAGGAAATTTTCTTCGATCAGTCTA
AAAATGGCTACGCCGGATACATTGACGGCGGAGCAAGCCAGGAGGAATTTTACAAATTTATTAAGCCCAT
CTTGGAAAAAATGGACGGCACCGAGGAGCTGCTGGTAAAGCTTAACAGAGAAGATCTGTTGCGCAAACAA
CGCACTTTCGACAATGGAAGCATCCCCCACCAGATTCACCTGGGCGAACTGCACGCTATCCTCAGGCGGC
AAGAGGATTTCTACCCCTTTTTGAAAGATAACAGGGAAAAGATTGAGAAAATCCTCACATTTCGGATACC
CTACTATGTAGGCCCCCTCGCCCGGGGAAATTCCAGATTCGCGTGGATGACTCGCAAATCAGAAGAGACC
ATCACTCCCTGGAACTTCGAGGAAGTCGTGGATAAGGGGGCCTCTGCCCAGTCCTTCATCGAAAGGATGA
CTAACTTTGATAAAAATCTGCCTAACGAAAAGGTGCTTCCTAAACACTCTCTGCTGTACGAGTACTTCAC
AGTTTATAACGAGCTCACCAAGGTCAAATACGTCACAGAAGGGATGAGAAAGCCAGCATTCCTGTCTGGA
GAGCAGAAGAAAGCTATCGTGGACCTCCTCTTCAAGACGAACCGGAAAGTTACCGTGAAACAGCTCAAAG
AAGACTATTTCAAAAAGATTGAATGTTTCGACTCTGTTGAAATCAGCGGAGTGGAGGATCGCTTCAACGC
ATCCCTGGGAACGTATCACGATCTCCTGAAAATCATTAAAGACAAGGACTTCCTGGACAATGAGGAGAAC
GAGGACATTCTTGAGGACATTGTCCTCACCCTTACGTTGTTTGAAGATAGGGAGATGATTGAAGAACGCT
TGAAAACTTACGCTCATCTCTTCGACGACAAAGTCATGAAACAGCTCAAGAGGCGCCGATATACAGGATG
GGGGCGGCTGTCAAGAAAACTGATCAATGGGATCCGAGACAAGCAGAGTGGAAAGACAATCCTGGATTTT
CTTAAGTCCGATGGATTTGCCAACCGGAACTTCATGCAGTTGATCCATGATGACTCTCTCACCTTTAAGG
AGGACATCCAGAAAGCACAAGTTTCTGGCCAGGGGGACAGTCTTCACGAGCACATCGCTAATCTTGCAGG
TAGCCCAGCTATCAAAAAGGGAATACTGCAGACCGTTAAGGTCGTGGATGAACTCGTCAAAGTAATGGGA
AGGCATAAGCCCGAGAATATCGTTATCGAGATGGCCCGAGAGAACCAAACTACCCAGAAGGGACAGAAGA
ACAGTAGGGAAAGGATGAAGAGGATTGAAGAGGGTATAAAAGAACTGGGGTCCCAAATCCTTAAGGAACA
CCCAGTTGAAAACACCCAGCTTCAGAATGAGAAGCTCTACCTGTACTACCTGCAGAACGGCAGGGACATG
TACGTGGATCAGGAACTGGACATCAATCGGCTCTCCGACTACGACGTGGACCATATCGTGCCCCAGTCTT
TTCTCAAAGATGATTCTATTGATAATAAAGTGTTGACAAGATCCGATAAAAACAGAGGGAAGAGTGATAA
CGTCCCCTCAGAAGAAGTTGTCAAGAAAATGAAAAATTATTGGCGGCAGCTGCTGAACGCCAAACTGATC
ACACAACGGAAGTTCGATAATCTGACTAAGGCTGAACGAGGTGGCCTGTCTGAGTTGGATAAAGCCGGCT
TCATCAAAAGGCAGCTTGTTGAGACACGCCAGATCACCAAGCACGTGGCCCAAATTCTCGATTCACGCAT
GAACACCAAGTACGATGAAAATGACAAACTGATTCGAGAGGTGAAAGTTATTACTCTGAAGTCTAAGCTG
GTCTCAGATTTCAGAAAGGACTTTCAGTTTTATAAGGTGAGAGAGATCAACAATTACCACCATGCGCATG
ATGCCTACCTGAATGCAGTGGTAGGCACTGCACTTATCAAAAAATATCCCAAGCTTGAATCTGAATTTGT
TTACGGAGACTATAAAGTGTACGATGTTAGGAAAATGATCGCAAAGTCTGAGCAGGAAATAGGCAAGGCC
ACCGCTAAGTACTTCTTTTACAGCAATATTATGAATTTTTTCAAGACCGAGATTACACTGGCCAATGGAG
AGATTCGGAAGCGACCACTTATCGAAACAAACGGAGAAACAGGAGAAATCGTGTGGGACAAGGGTAGGGA
TTTCGCGACAGTCCGGAAGGTCCTGTCCATGCCGCAGGTGAACATCGTTAAAAAGACCGAAGTACAGACC
GGAGGCTTCTCCAAGGAAAGTATCCTCCCGAAAAGGAACAGCGACAAGCTGATCGCACGCAAAAAAGATT
GGGACCCCAAGAAATACGGCGGATTCGATTCTCCTACAGTCGCTTACAGTGTACTGGTTGTGGCCAAAGT
GGAGAAAGGGAAGTCTAAAAAACTCAAAAGCGTCAAGGAACTGCTGGGCATCACAATCATGGAGCGATCA
AGCTTCGAAAAAAACCCCATCGACTTTCTCGAGGCGAAAGGATATAAAGAGGTCAAAAAAGACCTCATCA
TTAAGCTTCCCAAGTACTCTCTCTTTGAGCTTGAAAACGGCCGGAAACGAATGCTCGCTAGTGCGGGCGA
GCTGCAGAAAGGTAACGAGCTGGCACTGCCCTCTAAATACGTTAATTTCTTGTATCTGGCCAGCCACTAT
GAAAAGCTCAAAGGGTCTCCCGAAGATAATGAGCAGAAGCAGCTGTTCGTGGAACAACACAAACACTACC
TTGATGAGATCATCGAGCAAATAAGCGAATTCTCCAAAAGAGTGATCCTCGCCGACGCTAACCTCGATAA
GGTGCTTTCTGCTTACAATAAGCACAGGGATAAGCCCATCAGGGAGCAGGCAGAAAACATTATCCACTTG
TTTACTCTGACCAACTTGGGCGCGCCTGCAGCCTTCAAGTACTTCGACACCACCATAGACAGAAAGCGGT
ACACCTCTACAAAGGAGGTCCTGGACGCCACACTGATTCATCAGTCAATTACGGGGCTCTATGAAACAAG
AATCGACCTCTCTCAGCTCGGTGGAGACTGAACGGAGCCAATGTACGCAAAAACCCCGCTTCAGCGGGGT
TTTTTCGCCAAAAAAAACCCCGCCCTGTCAGGGGCGGGGTTTTTTTTTATGTTGAAAATCTCCTTCTAAA
AAAAGCACCGACTCGGTGCCACTTTTTCAAGTTGATAACGGACTAGCCTTATTTTAACTTGCTATTTCTA
GCTCTAAAACCCGGCAAGCTGCCCGTGCCCGTGCTCAGTATCTTGTTATCCGCTCACAATTAAATATAAT
GACCCTCTTGATAACCCAAGAGGGCATTTTTTAATGCCCATGGCGTTTATTTGCCGACTACCTTGGTGAT
CTCGCCTTTCACGTAGTGGACAAATTCTTCCAACTGATCTGCGCGCGAGGCCAAGCGATCTTCTTCTTGT
CCAAGATAAGCCTGTCTAGCTTCAAGTATGACGGGCTGATACTGGGCCGGCAGGCGCTCCATTGCCCAGT
CGGCAGCGACATCCTTCGGCGCGATTTTGCCGGTTACTGCGCTGTACCAAATGCGGGACAACGTAAGCAC
TACATTTCGCTCATCGCCAGCCCAGTCGGGCGGCGAGTTCCATAGCGTTAAGGTTTCATTTAGCGCCTCA
AATAGATCCTGTTCAGGAACCGGATCAAAGAGTTCCTCCGCCGCTGGACCTACCAAGGCAACGCTATGTT
CTCTTGCTTTTGTCAGCAAGATAGCCAGATCAATGTCGATCGTGGCTGGCTCGAAGATACCTGCAAGAAT
GTCATTGCGCTGCCATTCTCCAAATTGCAGTTCGCGCTTAGCTGGATAACGCCACGGAATGATGTCGTCG
TGCACAACAATGGTGACTTCTACAGCGCGGAGAATCTCGCTCTCTCCAGGGGAAGCCGAAGTTTCCAAAA
GGTCGTTGATCAAAGCTCGCCGCGTTGTTTCATCAAGCCTTACGGTCACCGTAACCAGCAAATCAATATC
ACTGTGTGGCTTCAGGCCGCCATCCACTGCGGAGCCGTACAAATGTACGGCCAGCAACGTCGGTTCGAGA
TGGCGCTCGATGACGCCAACTACCTCTGATAGTTGAGTCGATACTTCGGCGATCACCGCTTCCCTCATAC
TCTTCCTTTTTCAATATTATTGAAGCATTTATCAGGGTTATTGTCTCATGAGCGGATACATATTTAAATG
TATTT
Features (pLannotate 1.2.2; 12 found; start..end, strand, type, name):
     23..973     -  CDS            Rep101: RepA protein needed for replication with the pSC101 origin; rep101
   1021..1243    -  rep_origin     pSC101 ori: low-copy replication origin that requires the Rep101 protein
   1738..1784    +  terminator     rrnB T1 terminator: transcription terminator T1 from the E. coli rrnB gene
   1817..1837    +  promoter       PLtetO-1 promoter (fragment): modified phage lambda PL promoter with tet operator sites (Lutz and Bujard, 1997)
   1837..1871    +  promoter       tetA promoter: contains a tet operator sequence that enables repression by TetR
   1872..1899    +  protein_bind   tetracycline response element (fragment): contains seven copies of the tetracycline operator tetO tetracycline repressor TetR
   1946..6048    +  CDS            Cas9 (fragment): Cas9 (Csn1) endonuclease from the Streptococcus pyogenes Type II CRISPR/Cas system generates RNA-guided double strand breaks in DNA
   6165..6240    -  misc_RNA       gRNA scaffold: guide RNA scaffold for the Streptococcus pyogenes CRISPR/Cas9 system
   6241..6260    +  CDS            VN155(I152L) (fragment): improved N-terminal fragment of mVenus for use in bimolecular fluorescence complementation (BiFC) (Kodama and Hu, 2010)
   6273..6289    -  protein_bind   lac operator: The lac repressor binds to the lac operator to inhibit transcription in E. coli. This inhibition can be relieved by adding lactose or isopropyl-β-D-thiogalactopyranoside (IPTG). lac repressor encoded by lacI
   6347..7138    -  CDS            SmR: aminoglycoside adenylyltransferase (Murphy, 1985); aadA; confers resistance to spectinomycin and streptomycin
   7139..7202    -  promoter       AmpR promoter: bla
