[The description below was written by a language model from this plasmid's Addgene catalogue record and pLannotate feature annotations shown in this document.]
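Description:
pWT019a is a de novo assembled, low-copy bacterial expression plasmid that serves as the "W1.1" writing plasmid of CAMERA 1.1, a synthetic system for recording cellular events in DNA. It replicates in E. coli through the pSC101 origin together with the plasmid-encoded Rep101 (RepA) protein that this origin requires. Selection is by spectinomycin, through an aadA (SmR) aminoglycoside adenylyltransferase gene that the annotation places downstream of an AmpR (bla) promoter.

The payload consists of two independently regulated, oppositely oriented CRISPR components. Streptococcus pyogenes Cas9 sits downstream of an rrnB T1 terminator and a tet operator-containing promoter (annotated as PLtetO-1/tetA promoter fragments). Its transcription is therefore repressible by TetR and inducible with tetracycline-class inducers. The "sd2U" in the insert name is not defined in the record; it presumably denotes the ribosome-binding element used to set the Cas9 translation level. On the opposite strand, a lac operator-controlled promoter (PLacO) drives sgRNA1, made up of a 20-nt spacer fused to the standard S. pyogenes guide RNA scaffold. The spacer position is annotated as a short match to an mVenus (VN155) fragment. This suggests that the guide targets a GFP-family fluorescent protein sequence rather than that any Venus coding region is present, although the record does not state the target explicitly. No tetR or lacI gene is annotated, so the repressors would have to come from the host strain or a companion plasmid.

Because nuclease and guide respond to separate signals, Cas9 cleavage should require both inputs. This fits the plasmid's role as the stimulus-responsive writer in bacterial analog recording experiments.
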