Addgene plasmid #107893: pWT019a
Purpose: W1.1 plasmid. Contains PTetO-sd2U-Cas9, PLacO-sgRNA1 and is part of CAMERA 1.1
Depositing lab: David Liu. Depositing organization: Broad Institute. Publication: Rewritable multi-event analog recording in bacterial and mammalian cells. Tang W, Liu DR. Science. 2018 Feb 15. pii: science.aap8992. doi: 10.1126/science.aap8992. PubMed 29449507.
Backbone
  Vector backbone: de novo assembled
  Vector type: Bacterial Expression
Growth in bacteria
  Bacterial resistance: Spectinomycin, 50 μg/mL
  Growth temperature: 37°C
  Growth strain: DH5alpha
  Copy number: Low Copy
Gene/Insert
  Gene/Insert name: PTetO-sd2U-Cas9, PLacO-sgRNA1
  Species: Synthetic
  Cloning method: Unknown
Terms and licenses: Academic/Nonprofit Terms; Industry Terms: Not Available to Industry
Depositor comments: SC101
How to cite: pWT019a was a gift from David Liu (Addgene plasmid # 107893 ; http://n2t.net/addgene:107893 ; RRID:Addgene_107893)
